>Addgene plasmid #196976 | pGEX-6p-1_GST-SNAP-DmKHC[1-421] | addgene full sequence | sequence record 388922 | Addgene NGS Result
AGCTTATCGACTGCACGGTGCACCAATGCTTCTGGCGTCAGGCAGCCATCGGAAGCTGTGGTATGGCTGT
GCAGGTCGTAAATCACTGCATAATTCGTGTCGCTCAAGGCGCACTCCCGTTCTGGATAATGTTTTTTGCG
CCGACATCATAACGGTTCTGGCAAATATTCTGAAATGAGCTGTTGACAATTAATCATCGGCTCGTATAAT
GTGTGGAATTGTGAGCGGATAACAATTTCACACAGGAAACAGTATTCATGTCCCCTATACTAGGTTATTG
GAAAATTAAGGGCCTTGTGCAACCCACTCGACTTCTTTTGGAATATCTTGAAGAAAAATATGAAGAGCAT
TTGTATGAGCGCGATGAAGGTGATAAATGGCGAAACAAAAAGTTTGAATTGGGTTTGGAGTTTCCCAATC
TTCCTTATTATATTGATGGTGATGTTAAATTAACACAGTCTATGGCCATCATACGTTATATAGCTGACAA
GCACAACATGTTGGGTGGTTGTCCAAAAGAGCGTGCAGAGATTTCAATGCTTGAAGGAGCGGTTTTGGAT
ATTAGATACGGTGTTTCGAGAATTGCATATAGTAAAGACTTTGAAACTCTCAAAGTTGATTTTCTTAGCA
AGCTACCTGAAATGCTGAAAATGTTCGAAGATCGTTTATGTCATAAAACATATTTAAATGGTGATCATGT
AACCCATCCTGACTTCATGTTGTATGACGCTCTTGATGTTGTTTTATACATGGACCCAATGTGCCTGGAT
GCGTTCCCAAAATTAGTTTGTTTTAAAAAACGTATTGAAGCTATCCCACAAATTGATAAGTACTTGAAAT
CCAGCAAGTATATAGCATGGCCTTTGCAGGGCTGGCAAGCCACGTTTGGTGGTGGCGACCATCCTCCAAA
ATCGGATCTGGAAGTTCTGTTCCAGGGGCCCCTGGGATCCCCGGAATTCGACAAAGACTGCGAAATGAAG
CGCACCACCCTGGATAGCCCTCTGGGCAAGCTGGAACTGTCTGGGTGCGAACAGGGCCTGCACCGTATCA
TCTTCCTGGGCAAAGGAACATCTGCCGCCGACGCCGTGGAAGTGCCTGCCCCAGCCGCCGTGCTGGGCGG
ACCAGAGCCACTGATGCAGGCCACCGCCTGGCTCAACGCCTACTTTCACCAGCCTGAGGCCATCGAGGAG
TTCCCTGTGCCAGCCCTGCACCACCCAGTGTTCCAGCAGGAGAGCTTTACCCGCCAGGTGCTGTGGAAAC
TGCTGAAAGTGGTGAAGTTCGGAGAGGTCATCAGCTACAGCCACCTGGCCGCCCTGGCCGGCAATCCCGC
CGCCACCGCCGCCGTGAAAACCGCCCTGAGCGGAAATCCCGTGCCCATTCTGATCCCCTGCCACCGGGTG
GTGCAGGGCGACCTGGACGTGGGGGGCTACGAGGGCGGGCTCGCCGTGAAAGAGTGGCTGCTGGCCCACG
AGGGCCACAGACTGGGCAAGCCTGGGCTGGGTGAGCCAACCACTGAGGATCTGTACTTTCAGAGCGATAA
CAGCGCAGAACGAGAAATTCCAGCCGAGGACAGCATCAAAGTGGTCTGCCGATTCCGACCGCTGAACGAC
AGCGAAGAGAAGGCCGGCTCCAAGTTCGTGGTCAAGTTCCCCAACAATGTGGAGGAGAACTGCATATCCA
TAGCGGGCAAGGTGTATTTGTTCGACAAGGTCTTCAAACCGAATGCATCCCAGGAAAAGGTCTACAATGA
GGCGGCCAAGTCCATTGTTACGGATGTCCTGGCCGGGTACAATGGAACGATATTCGCATACGGTCAGACG
TCCTCCGGAAAAACGCATACGATGGAGGGCGTGATCGGGGACTCCGTAAAACAGGGTATCATACCTAGGA
TCGTCAACGACATTTTCAATCACATCTACGCGATGGAGGTGAACCTGGAGTTTCACATCAAGGTCTCCTA
CTACGAGATCTACATGGACAAGATTCGAGATCTGTTGGACGTCTCCAAGGTGAACCTTAGTGTGCACGAG
GATAAGAACCGGGTGCCGTACGTCAAGGGCGCTACGGAACGGTTCGTCTCGTCGCCGGAGGATGTTTTCG
AGGTGATCGAGGAGGGCAAATCCAATCGTCACATCGCTGTGACAAACATGAACGAGCATTCTTCGCGATC
CCACTCAGTATTCCTTATCAATGTGAAGCAGGAGAACCTGGAGAACCAGAAGAAACTATCCGGCAAACTC
TACCTGGTGGATTTGGCCGGATCCGAGAAGGTTTCCAAGACTGGAGCGGAGGGAACCGTTCTTGATGAAG
CCAAGAACATCAACAAGTCGCTGTCGGCCTTGGGCAACGTAATTTCTGCCCTGGCGGACGGAAACAAAAC
GCACATCCCCTACCGTGATTCCAAGCTAACGCGCATCCTGCAGGAGTCGCTGGGAGGCAACGCACGCACA
ACCATCGTCATCTGCTGCTCTCCAGCCAGTTTCAACGAATCTGAAACGAAGTCAACGCTGGACTTCGGTC
GTAGAGCCAAGACAGTGAAGAACGTGGTCTGCGTTAACGAGGAGCTTACTGCCGAGGAATGGAAGCGACG
CTATGAAAAGGAGAAGGAAAAGAACGCCCGACTAAAGGGTAAGGTGGAGAAGCTTGAGATCGAGCTTGCG
CGCTGGAGAGCGGGTGAAACTGTTAAGGCGGAGGAGCAAATCAACATGGAGGATCTCATGGAGGCAAGCA
CGCCCAACCTGGAAGTGGAGGCAGCACAGACGGCGGCGGCCGAGGCCGCTTTGGCCGCCCAGCGAACGGC
TTAGGAGCGGCCGCATCGTGACTGACTGACGATCTGCCTCGCGCGTTTCGGTGATGACGGTGAAAACCTC
TGACACATGCAGCTCCCGGAGACGGTCACAGCTTGTCTGTAAGCGGATGCCGGGAGCAGACAAGCCCGTC
AGGGCGCGTCAGCGGGTGTTGGCGGGTGTCGGGGCGCAGCCATGACCCAGTCACGTAGCGATAGCGGAGT
GTATAATTCTTGAAGACGAAAGGGCCTCGTGATACGCCTATTTTTATAGGTTAATGTCATGATAATAATG
GTTTCTTAGACGTCAGGTGGCACTTTTCGGGGAAATGTGCGCGGAACCCCTATTTGTTTATTTTTCTAAA
TACATTCAAATATGTATCCGCTCATGAGACAATAACCCTGATAAATGCTTCAATAATATTGAAAAAGGAA
GAGTATGAGTATTCAACATTTCCGTGTCGCCCTTATTCCCTTTTTTGCGGCATTTTGCCTTCCTGTTTTT
GCTCACCCAGAAACGCTGGTGAAAGTAAAAGATGCTGAAGATCAGTTGGGTGCACGAGTGGGTTACATCG
AACTGGATCTCAACAGCGGTAAGATCCTTGAGAGTTTTCGCCCCGAAGAACGTTTTCCAATGATGAGCAC
TTTTAAAGTTCTGCTATGTGGCGCGGTATTATCCCGTGTTGACGCCGGGCAAGAGCAACTCGGTCGCCGC
ATACACTATTCTCAGAATGACTTGGTTGAGTACTCACCAGTCACAGAAAAGCATCTTACGGATGGCATGA
CAGTAAGAGAATTATGCAGTGCTGCCATAACCATGAGTGATAACACTGCGGCCAACTTACTTCTGACAAC
GATCGGAGGACCGAAGGAGCTAACCGCTTTTTTGCACAACATGGGGGATCATGTAACTCGCCTTGATCGT
TGGGAACCGGAGCTGAATGAAGCCATACCAAACGACGAGCGTGACACCACGATGCCTGCAGCAATGGCAA
CAACGTTGCGCAAACTATTAACTGGCGAACTACTTACTCTAGCTTCCCGGCAACAATTAATAGACTGGAT
GGAGGCGGATAAAGTTGCAGGACCACTTCTGCGCTCGGCCCTTCCGGCTGGCTGGTTTATTGCTGATAAA
TCTGGAGCCGGTGAGCGTGGGTCTCGCGGTATCATTGCAGCACTGGGGCCAGATGGTAAGCCCTCCCGTA
TCGTAGTTATCTACACGACGGGGAGTCAGGCAACTATGGATGAACGAAATAGACAGATCGCTGAGATAGG
TGCCTCACTGATTAAGCATTGGTAACTGTCAGACCAAGTTTACTCATATATACTTTAGATTGATTTAAAA
CTTCATTTTTAATTTAAAAGGATCTAGGTGAAGATCCTTTTTGATAATCTCATGACCAAAATCCCTTAAC
GTGAGTTTTCGTTCCACTGAGCGTCAGACCCCGTAGAAAAGATCAAAGGATCTTCTTGAGATCCTTTTTT
TCTGCGCGTAATCTGCTGCTTGCAAACAAAAAAACCACCGCTACCAGCGGTGGTTTGTTTGCCGGATCAA
GAGCTACCAACTCTTTTTCCGAAGGTAACTGGCTTCAGCAGAGCGCAGATACCAAATACTGTCCTTCTAG
TGTAGCCGTAGTTAGGCCACCACTTCAAGAACTCTGTAGCACCGCCTACATACCTCGCTCTGCTAATCCT
GTTACCAGTGGCTGCTGCCAGTGGCGATAAGTCGTGTCTTACCGGGTTGGACTCAAGACGATAGTTACCG
GATAAGGCGCAGCGGTCGGGCTGAACGGGGGGTTCGTGCACACAGCCCAGCTTGGAGCGAACGACCTACA
CCGAACTGAGATACCTACAGCGTGAGCTATGAGAAAGCGCCACGCTTCCCGAAGGGAGAAAGGCGGACAG
GTATCCGGTAAGCGGCAGGGTCGGAACAGGAGAGCGCACGAGGGAGCTTCCAGGGGGAAACGCCTGGTAT
CTTTATAGTCCTGTCGGGTTTCGCCACCTCTGACTTGAGCGTCGATTTTTGTGATGCTCGTCAGGGGGGC
GGAGCCTATGGAAAAACGCCAGCAACGCGGCCTTTTTACGGTTCCTGGCCTTTTGCTGGCCTTTTGCTCA
CATGTTCTTTCCTGCGTTATCCCCTGATTCTGTGGATAACCGTATTACCGCCTTTGAGTGAGCTGATACC
GCTCGCCGCAGCCGAACGACCGAGCGCAGCGAGTCAGTGAGCGAGGAAGCGGAAGAGCGCCTGATGCGGT
ATTTTCTCCTTACGCATCTGTGCGGTATTTCACACCGCATAAATTCCGACACCATCGAATGGCGCAAAAC
CTTTCGCGGTATGGCATGATAGCGCCCGGAAGAGAGTCAATTCAGGGTGGTGAATGTGAAACCAGTAACG
TTATACGATGTCGCAGAGTATGCCGGTGTCTCTTATCAGACCGTTTCCCGCGTGGTGAACCAGGCCAGCC
ACGTTTCTGCGAAAACGCGGGAAAAAGTGGAAGCGGCGATGGCGGAGCTGAATTACATTCCCAACCGCGT
GGCACAACAACTGGCGGGCAAACAGTCGTTGCTGATTGGCGTTGCCACCTCCAGTCTGGCCCTGCACGCG
CCGTCGCAAATTGTCGCGGCGATTAAATCTCGCGCCGATCAACTGGGTGCCAGCGTGGTGGTGTCGATGG
TAGAACGAAGCGGCGTCGAAGCCTGTAAAGCGGCGGTGCACAATCTTCTCGCGCAACGCGTCAGTGGGCT
GATCATTAACTATCCGCTGGATGACCAGGATGCCATTGCTGTGGAAGCTGCCTGCACTAATGTTCCGGCG
TTATTTCTTGATGTCTCTGACCAGACACCCATCAACAGTATTATTTTCTCCCATGAAGACGGTACGCGAC
TGGGCGTGGAGCATCTGGTCGCATTGGGTCACCAGCAAATCGCGCTGTTAGCGGGCCCATTAAGTTCTGT
CTCGGCGCGTCTGCGTCTGGCTGGCTGGCATAAATATCTCACTCGCAATCAAATTCAGCCGATAGCGGAA
CGGGAAGGCGACTGGAGTGCCATGTCCGGTTTTCAACAAACCATGCAAATGCTGAATGAGGGCATCGTTC
CCACTGCGATGCTGGTTGCCAACGATCAGATGGCGCTGGGCGCAATGCGCGCCATTACCGAGTCCGGGCT
GCGCGTTGGTGCGGATATCTCGGTAGTGGGATACGACGATACCGAAGACAGCTCATGTTATATCCCGCCG
TTAACCACCATCAAACAGGATTTTCGCCTGCTGGGGCAAACCAGCGTGGACCGCTTGCTGCAACTCTCTC
AGGGCCAGGCGGTGAAGGGCAATCAGCTGTTGCCCGTCTCACTGGTGAAAAGAAAAACCACGCTAGCGCC
CAATACGCAAACCGCCTCTCCCCGCGCGTTGGCCGATTCATTAATGCAGCTGGCACGACAGGTTTCCCGA
CTGGAAAGCGGGCAGTGAGCGCAACGCAATTAATGTAAGTTAGCTCACTCATTAGGCACCCCAGGCTTTA
CACTTTATGCTTCCGGCTCGTATGTTGTGTGGAATTGTGAGCGGATAACAATTTCACACAGGAAACAGCT
ATGACCATGATTACGGATTCACTGGCCGTCGTTTTACAACGTCGTGACTGGGAAAACCCTGGCGTTACCC
AACTTAATCGCCTTGCAGCACATCCCCCTTTCGCCAGCTGGCGTAATAGCGAAGAGGCCCGCACCGATCG
CCCTTCCCAACAGTTGCGCAGCCTGAATGGCGAATGGCGCTTTGCCTGGTTTCCGGCACCAGAAGCGGTG
CCGGAAAGCTGGCTGGAGTGCGATCTTCCTGAGGCCGATACTGTCGTCGTCCCCTCAAACTGGCAGATGC
ACGGTTACGATGCGCCCATCTACACCAACGTGACCTATCCCATTACGGTCAATCCGCCGTTTGTTCCCAC
GGAGAATCCGACGGGTTGTTACTCGCTCACATTTAATGTTGATGAAAGCTGGCTACAGGAAGGCCAGACG
CGAATTATTTTTGATGGCGTTGGAATT
Features (pLannotate 1.2.2; 19 found; start..end, strand, type, name):
    183..211     +  promoter       tac promoter: strong E. coli promoter; hybrid between the trp and lac UV5 promoters
    219..235     +  protein_bind   lac operator: The lac repressor binds to the lac operator to inhibit transcription in E. coli. This inhibition can be relieved by adding lactose or isopropyl-β-D-thiogalactopyranoside (IPTG). lac repressor encoded by lacI
    258..911     +  CDS            GST26_SCHJA: Experimental evidence at protein level: Swiss-Prot protein existence level 1. GST isoenzymes appear to play a central role in the parasite detoxification system. Other functions are also suspected including a role in increasing the solubility of haematin in the parasite gut. From Schistosoma japonicum (Blood fluke).
    960..1502    +  CDS            SNAP-tag®: human O6-alkylguanine-DNA-alkyltransferase variant that forms covalent bonds with benzylguanine derivatives fast-reacting variant, optimized for mammalian expression
   1515..1535    +  CDS            TEV site: tobacco etch virus (TEV) protease recognition and cleavage site
   1542..2801    +  CDS            Khc (fragment): KINH_DROME - Also known as kin. Experimental evidence at protein level: Swiss-Prot protein existence level 1. Kinesin is a microtubule-associated force-producing protein that may play a role in organelle transport. Milt and Miro form an essential protein complex that links Khc to mitochondria for light chain-independent, anterograde transport of mitochondria. From Drosophila melanogaster (Fruit fly).
   2834..2873    +  CDS            rop (fragment): Rop protein, which maintains plasmids at low copy number; rop
   2975..3015    +  misc_feature   bom (fragment): basis of mobility region from pBR322
   3120..3224    +  promoter       AmpR promoter: bla
   3225..4085    +  CDS            AmpR: β-lactamase; bla; confers resistance to ampicillin, carbenicillin, and related antibiotics
   4256..4844    +  rep_origin     ori: high-copy-number ColE1/pMB1/pBR322/pUC origin of replication
   5030..5081    -  misc_feature   bom (fragment): basis of mobility region from pBR322
   5088..5165    +  promoter       lacI promoter: lacI
   5166..6248    +  CDS            lacI: lac repressor; lacI; The lac repressor binds to the lac operator to inhibit transcription in E. coli. This inhibition can be relieved by adding lactose or isopropyl-β-D-thiogalactopyranoside (IPTG).
   6261..6282    +  protein_bind   CAP binding site: CAP binding activates transcription in the presence of cAMP. E. coli catabolite activator protein
   6297..6327    +  promoter       lac promoter: promoter for the E. coli lac operon
   6335..6351    +  protein_bind   lac operator: The lac repressor binds to the lac operator to inhibit transcription in E. coli. This inhibition can be relieved by adding lactose or isopropyl-β-D-thiogalactopyranoside (IPTG). lac repressor encoded by lacI
   6371..6544    +  CDS            lacZα: LacZα fragment of β-galactosidase; lacZ fragment
   6808..107     -  CDS            yciV (fragment) (across the origin): RNAAM_ECOLI - Also known as trpH From Escherichia coli (strain K12).
