[The description below was written by a language model from this plasmid's Addgene catalogue record and pLannotate feature annotations shown in this document.]
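Description:
pGEX-6p-1_GST-SNAP-DmKHC[1-421] is a 6.8 kb bacterial expression plasmid built on the pGEX-6p-1 backbone for producing a truncated Drosophila melanogaster kinesin heavy chain (Khc, kinesin-1) as a GST fusion in E. coli. It replicates from a ColE1/pMB1-type origin and is selected through the β-lactamase (AmpR) gene, which confers ampicillin resistance. The backbone also carries its own lacI gene with its promoter. This supplies lac repressor, so expression stays tightly regulated regardless of the host strain. Short remnants of rop, bom, lacZα and an E. coli yciV fragment are annotated, and these appear to be backbone vestiges rather than functional parts.

The expression cassette is driven by the strong hybrid tac promoter followed by a lac operator, making transcription IPTG-inducible. The open reading frame begins with Schistosoma japonicum glutathione S-transferase, followed by a SNAP-tag, an annotated TEV protease site, and then the Khc fragment covering residues 1–421. The record gives only the residue range and does not describe the domains it contains. GST allows affinity capture on glutathione resin, and the record describes it as cleavable. The pGEX-6P series normally encodes a PreScission protease site after GST, but no such site is annotated in the feature table. The SNAP-tag reacts covalently with benzylguanine derivatives, so the purified protein can be labelled site-specifically with fluorophores or other ligands. The TEV site lies between SNAP and Khc and could in principle be used to remove the tag. The stated purpose is GST-based purification of the SNAP-tagged kinesin fragment, with protein production in BL21; downstream applications are not specified.
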