Addgene plasmid #196976: pGEX-6p-1_GST-SNAP-DmKHC[1-421]
Purpose: Bacterial expression plasmid for GST-based purification of Drosophila melanogaster kinesin heavy chain [1-421] with N-terminal SNAP tag and cleavable N-terminal GST
Depositing lab: Lukas Kapitein. Depositing organization: Utrecht University.
Backbone
  Vector backbone: pGEX-6p-1
  Backbone size w/o insert (bp): 4971
  Total vector size (bp): 6817
  Vector type: Bacterial Expression
Growth in bacteria
  Bacterial resistance: Ampicillin, 100 μg/mL
  Growth temperature: 37°C
  Growth strain: DH5alpha
  Growth instructions: Purification from BL21. Induce protein expression with IPTG. After induction, grow at 18 degrees C.
  Copy number: Unknown
Gene/Insert
  Gene/Insert name: Kinesin Heavy Chain (alt name: KHC, Khc, kinesin-1)
  Species: D. melanogaster (fly)
  Insert size (bp): 1845
  Entrez Gene: Khc (a.k.a. Dmel_CG7765, 2R6, CG7765, DK, DKH, Dm KHC, DmK, DmKHC, Dmel\CG7765, Dmkin, KHC, KIF 5A, KIF5, KIF5B, KIN, Kif5, Kin, Kin-1, Kinesin, Kinesin-1, khc, kin, kinesin, kinesin-1, l(2)W12, l(2)k13219, l(2)k13314, l(2R)W12, pgs)
  Promoter: tac
  Tag / fusion protein: GST (N terminal on insert); SNAP (N terminal on insert)
  Cloning method: Gibson Cloning
  Sequencing primers: 5′ GGCAAGCCACGTTTGGTG; 3′ GGAGCTGCATGTGTCAGAGG
Terms and licenses: Academic/Nonprofit Terms; Industry Terms: Not Available to Industry
How to cite: pGEX-6p-1_GST-SNAP-DmKHC[1-421] was a gift from Lukas Kapitein (Addgene plasmid # 196976 ; http://n2t.net/addgene:196976 ; RRID:Addgene_196976)
