>Addgene plasmid #196976 | pGEX-6p-1_GST-SNAP-DmKHC[1-421] | depositor partial sequence | sequence record 382073 | pGEX-6p-1_GST-SNAP-DmKHC[1-421] sequence 1845 bps
GACAAAGACTGCGAAATGAAGCGCACCACCCTGGATAGCCCTCTGGGCAAGCTGGAACTGTCTGGGTGCG
AACAGGGCCTGCACCGTATCATCTTCCTGGGCAAAGGAACATCTGCCGCCGACGCCGTGGAAGTGCCTGC
CCCAGCCGCCGTGCTGGGCGGACCAGAGCCACTGATGCAGGCCACCGCCTGGCTCAACGCCTACTTTCAC
CAGCCTGAGGCCATCGAGGAGTTCCCTGTGCCAGCCCTGCACCACCCAGTGTTCCAGCAGGAGAGCTTTA
CCCGCCAGGTGCTGTGGAAACTGCTGAAAGTGGTGAAGTTCGGAGAGGTCATCAGCTACAGCCACCTGGC
CGCCCTGGCCGGCAATCCCGCCGCCACCGCCGCCGTGAAAACCGCCCTGAGCGGAAATCCCGTGCCCATT
CTGATCCCCTGCCACCGGGTGGTGCAGGGCGACCTGGACGTGGGGGGCTACGAGGGCGGGCTCGCCGTGA
AAGAGTGGCTGCTGGCCCACGAGGGCCACAGACTGGGCAAGCCTGGGCTGGGTGAGCCAACCACTGAGGA
TCTGTACTTTCAGAGCGATAACAGCGCAGAACGAGAAATTCCAGCCGAGGACAGCATCAAAGTGGTCTGC
CGATTCCGACCGCTGAACGACAGCGAAGAGAAGGCCGGCTCCAAGTTCGTGGTCAAGTTCCCCAACAATG
TGGAGGAGAACTGCATATCCATAGCGGGCAAGGTGTATTTGTTCGACAAGGTCTTCAAACCGAATGCATC
CCAGGAAAAGGTCTACAATGAGGCGGCCAAGTCCATTGTTACGGATGTCCTGGCCGGGTACAATGGAACG
ATATTCGCATACGGTCAGACGTCCTCCGGAAAAACGCATACGATGGAGGGCGTGATCGGGGACTCCGTAA
AACAGGGTATCATACCTAGGATCGTCAACGACATTTTCAATCACATCTACGCGATGGAGGTGAACCTGGA
GTTTCACATCAAGGTCTCCTACTACGAGATCTACATGGACAAGATTCGAGATCTGTTGGACGTCTCCAAG
GTGAACCTTAGTGTGCACGAGGATAAGAACCGGGTGCCGTACGTCAAGGGCGCTACGGAACGGTTCGTCT
CGTCGCCGGAGGATGTTTTCGAGGTGATCGAGGAGGGCAAATCCAATCGTCACATCGCTGTGACAAACAT
GAACGAGCATTCTTCGCGATCCCACTCAGTATTCCTTATCAATGTGAAGCAGGAGAACCTGGAGAACCAG
AAGAAACTATCCGGCAAACTCTACCTGGTGGATTTGGCCGGATCCGAGAAGGTTTCCAAGACTGGAGCGG
AGGGAACCGTTCTTGATGAAGCCAAGAACATCAACAAGTCGCTGTCGGCCTTGGGCAACGTAATTTCTGC
CCTGGCGGACGGAAACAAAACGCACATCCCCTACCGTGATTCCAAGCTAACGCGCATCCTGCAGGAGTCG
CTGGGAGGCAACGCACGCACAACCATCGTCATCTGCTGCTCTCCAGCCAGTTTCAACGAATCTGAAACGA
AGTCAACGCTGGACTTCGGTCGTAGAGCCAAGACAGTGAAGAACGTGGTCTGCGTTAACGAGGAGCTTAC
TGCCGAGGAATGGAAGCGACGCTATGAAAAGGAGAAGGAAAAGAACGCCCGACTAAAGGGTAAGGTGGAG
AAGCTTGAGATCGAGCTTGCGCGCTGGAGAGCGGGTGAAACTGTTAAGGCGGAGGAGCAAATCAACATGG
AGGATCTCATGGAGGCAAGCACGCCCAACCTGGAAGTGGAGGCAGCACAGACGGCGGCGGCCGAGGCCGC
TTTGGCCGCCCAGCGAACGGCTTAG
